Addgene plasmid #157088: pD649-HAsp-IGSF23-COMP5AP-AviTag-9xHis
Purpose: Mammalian expression of cell-surface protein extracellular domain fused to COMP5AP-AviTag-9xHis. Protein is secreted from cells.
Depositing lab: Chris Garcia. Depositing organization: Stanford University. Publication: A Human IgSF Cell-Surface Interactome Reveals a Complex Network of Protein-Protein Interactions. Wojtowicz WM, Vielmetter J, Fernandes RA, Siepe DH, Eastman CL, Chisholm GB, Cox S, Klock H, Anderson PW, Rue SM, Miller JJ, Glaser SM, Bragstad ML, Vance J, Lam AW, Lesley SA, Zinn K, Garcia KC. Cell. 2020 Aug 20;182(4):1027-1043.e17. doi: 10.1016/j.cell.2020.07.025. PubMed 32822567.
Backbone
  Vector backbone: pD649
  Backbone size w/o insert (bp): 7153
  Vector type: Mammalian Expression
Growth in bacteria
  Bacterial resistance: Ampicillin, 100 μg/mL
  Growth temperature: 37°C
  Growth strain: DH5alpha
  Copy number: High Copy
Gene/Insert
  Gene/Insert name: IGSF23 (alt name: IGS23)
  Species: H. sapiens (human)
  Insert size (bp): 402
  Entrez Gene: IGSF23
  Promoter: CMV/SP6
  Tag / fusion protein: COMP5AP-AviTag-9xHis (C terminal on backbone)
  Cloning method: Restriction Enzyme; 5′ cloning site GCGGCCGC (not destroyed); 3′ cloning site GGCGCGCC (not destroyed)
  Sequencing primers: 5′ ATTTAGGTGACACTATAG; 3′ CGTCGCACTCCATCACGGTG
Resource information
  A portion of this plasmid was derived from a plasmid made by: synthesis by ThermoFisher
Terms and licenses: Academic/Nonprofit Terms; Industry Terms: Not Available to Industry
Depositor comments: Some plasmids in this collection may have an IS4-like element ISVsa5 family transposase upstream of the CMV promoter.
How to cite: pD649-HAsp-IGSF23-COMP5AP-AviTag-9xHis was a gift from Chris Garcia (Addgene plasmid # 157088 ; http://n2t.net/addgene:157088 ; RRID:Addgene_157088)
