[The description below was written by a language model from this plasmid's Addgene catalogue record and pLannotate feature annotations shown in this document.]
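Description:
pD649-HAsp-IGSF23-COMP5AP-AviTag-9xHis is a 7,555 bp mammalian expression plasmid on the pD649 backbone, designed to produce the extracellular domain of the human immunoglobulin superfamily protein IGSF23 as a secreted, multimerized reporter fusion. It is propagated in E. coli from a high-copy ColE1/pUC-type origin with ampicillin selection through an intact β-lactamase gene. Several other bacterial elements annotated in the backbone (KanR, lacZα, rrnB T2, f1 ori) are only short fragments and are probably non-functional remnants. The depositor notes that some plasmids in this collection may carry an IS4-like transposase insertion upstream of the CMV promoter; no such element appears in this feature table.

Expression is driven by the CMV immediate-early enhancer and promoter, followed by a fragment of CMV intron A and an SP6 promoter that can also serve for in vitro transcription or as a sequencing primer site. The open reading frame begins with a secretion signal ("HAsp" in the name, which the annotation software matched partially to an immunoglobulin heavy chain leader), followed by the 402 bp IGSF23 ectodomain cloned between retained NotI and AscI sites. Downstream, supplied by the backbone, are the coiled-coil region of rat cartilage oligomeric matrix protein, which drives pentamerization, human placental alkaline phosphatase as an enzymatic reporter, an AviTag for site-specific biotinylation and a polyhistidine tag (9xHis by name) for purification, ending at a bGH polyadenylation signal. A separate SV40/EM7-promoted cassette contains a puromycin resistance gene annotated as a fragment, a short ble fragment and an SV40 poly(A) signal.

The high-avidity pentameric AP fusion suits detection of weak extracellular protein–protein interactions, consistent with its origin in a human IgSF cell-surface interactome screen.
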