Features (pLannotate 1.2.2; 24 found; start..end, strand, type, name):
    119..143     -  CDS            KanR (fragment): aminoglycoside phosphotransferase; aph(3')-Ia; confers resistance to kanamycin
    254..842     +  rep_origin     ori: high-copy-number ColE1/pMB1/pBR322/pUC origin of replication
   1067..1084    +  terminator     rrnB T2 terminator (fragment): transcription terminator T2 from the E. coli rrnB gene
   1109..1128    -  CDS            lacZα (fragment): LacZα fragment of β-galactosidase; lacZ fragment
   1584..1600    +  protein_bind   lac operator: The lac repressor binds to the lac operator to inhibit transcription in E. coli. This inhibition can be relieved by adding lactose or isopropyl-β-D-thiogalactopyranoside (IPTG). lac repressor encoded by lacI
   1843..2146    +  enhancer       CMV enhancer: human cytomegalovirus immediate early enhancer
   2147..2350    +  promoter       CMV promoter: human cytomegalovirus (CMV) immediate early promoter
   2486..2529    +  intron         CMV intron (fragment): modified intron A from human cytomegalovirus
   2581..2599    +  promoter       SP6 promoter: promoter for bacteriophage SP6 RNA polymerase
   2603..2640    +  CDS            IgH signal sequence (fragment): signal sequence from the mouse immunoglobulin heavy chain variable region
   2749..3150    +  CDS            IGSF23 (fragment): IGS23_HUMAN - Experimental evidence at transcript level: Swiss-Prot protein existence level 2. From Homo sapiens (Human).
   3247..3426    +  CDS            Comp (fragment): COMP_RAT - Experimental evidence at protein level: Swiss-Prot protein existence level 1. May play a role in the structural integrity of cartilage via its interaction with other extracellular matrix proteins such as the collagens and fibronectin. Can mediate the interaction of chondrocytes with the cartilage extracellular matrix through interaction with cell surface integrin receptors. Could play a role in the pathogenesis of osteoarthritis. Potent suppressor of apoptosis in both primary chondrocytes and transformed cells. Suppresses apoptosis by blocking the activation of caspase-3 and by indu
   3414..4866    +  CDS            SEAP (fragment): secreted alkaline phosphatase from human placenta The natural enzyme has a C-terminal transmembrane sequence that is replaced by a GPI anchor.
   4891..4932    +  CDS            AviTag™ (fragment): peptide tag that allows for enzymatic biotinylation
   4936..4959    +  CDS            8xHis: 8xHis affinity tag
   5105..5216    +  polyA_signal   bGH poly(A) signal: bovine growth hormone polyadenylation signal
   5217..5325    +  rep_origin     f1 ori (fragment): f1 bacteriophage origin of replication; arrow indicates direction of (+) strand synthesis
   5339..5668    +  promoter       SV40 promoter: SV40 enhancer and early promoter
   5716..5763    +  promoter       EM7 promoter: synthetic bacterial promoter&nbsp
   5782..6381    +  CDS            PuroR (fragment): puromycin N-acetyltransferase; pac from Streptomyces; confers resistance to puromycin
   6391..6516    +  CDS            ble (fragment): BLE_KLEPN - Experimental evidence at protein level: Swiss-Prot protein existence level 1. Binding protein with a strong affinity to the bleomycin family of antibiotics. Binds to CL990; an antimitotic-antibiotic compound. From Klebsiella pneumoniae.
   6511..6632    +  polyA_signal   SV40 poly(A) signal: SV40 polyadenylation signal
   6685..7545    -  CDS            AmpR: β-lactamase; bla; confers resistance to ampicillin, carbenicillin, and related antibiotics
   7548..89      -  promoter       AmpR promoter (fragment) (across the origin): bla
>Addgene plasmid #157088 | pD649-HAsp-IGSF23-COMP5AP-AviTag-9xHis | depositor full sequence | sequence record 303285 | Full Sequence
TTTCAATATTATTGAAGCATTTATCAGGGTTATTGTCTCATGAGCGGATACATATTTGAATGTATTTAGA
AAAATAAACAAATAGGGGTCAGTGTTACAACCAATTAACCAATTCTGAACATTATCGCGAGCCCATTTAT
ACCTGAATATGGCTCATAACACCCCTTGCTCATGACCAAAATCCCTTAACGTGAGTTACGCGCGCGTCGT
TCCACTGAGCGTCAGACCCCGTAGAAAAGATCAAAGGATCTTCTTGAGATCCTTTTTTTCTGCGCGTAAT
CTGCTGCTTGCAAACAAAAAAACCACCGCTACCAGCGGTGGTTTGTTTGCCGGATCAAGAGCTACCAACT
CTTTTTCCGAAGGTAACTGGCTTCAGCAGAGCGCAGATACCAAATACTGTTCTTCTAGTGTAGCCGTAGT
TAGCCCACCACTTCAAGAACTCTGTAGCACCGCCTACATACCTCGCTCTGCTAATCCTGTTACCAGTGGC
TGCTGCCAGTGGCGATAAGTCGTGTCTTACCGGGTTGGACTCAAGACGATAGTTACCGGATAAGGCGCAG
CGGTCGGGCTGAACGGGGGGTTCGTGCACACAGCCCAGCTTGGAGCGAACGACCTACACCGAACTGAGAT
ACCTACAGCGTGAGCTATGAGAAAGCGCCACGCTTCCCGAAGGGAGAAAGGCGGACAGGTATCCGGTAAG
CGGCAGGGTCGGAACAGGAGAGCGCACGAGGGAGCTTCCAGGGGGAAACGCCTGGTATCTTTATAGTCCT
GTCGGGTTTCGCCACCTCTGACTTGAGCGTCGATTTTTGTGATGCTCGTCAGGGGGGCGGAGCCTATGGA
AAAACGCCAGCAACGCGGCCTTTTTACGGTTCCTGGCCTTTTGCTGGCCTTTTGCTCACATGTTCTTTCC
TGCGTTATCCCCTGATTCTGTGGATAACCGTATTACCGCCTTTGAGTGAGCTGATACCGCTCGCCGCAGC
CGAACGACCGAGCGCAGCGAGTCAGTGAGCGAGGAAGCGGAAGGCGAGAGTAGGGAACTGCCAGGCATCA
AACTAAGCAGAAGGCCCCTGACGGATGGCCTTTTTGCGTTTCTACAAACTCTTTCTGTGTTGTAAAACGA
CGGCCAGTCTTAAGCTCGGGCCCCCTGGGCGGTTCTGATAACGAGTAATCGTTAATCCGCAAATAACGTA
AAAACCCGCTTCGGCGGGTTTTTTTATGGGGGGAGTTTAGGGAAAGAGCATTTGTCAGAATATTTAAGGG
CGCCTGTCACTTTGCTTGATATATGAGAATTATTTAACCTTATAAATGAGAAAAAAGCAACGCACTTTAA
ATAAGATACGTTGCTTTTTCGATTGATGAACACCTATAATTAAACTATTCATCTATTATTTATGATTTTT
TGTATATACAATATTTCTAGTTTGTTAAAGAGAATTAAGAAAATAAATCTCGAAAATAATAAAGGGAAAA
TCAGTTTTTGATATCAAAATTATACATGTCAACGATAATACAAAATATAATACAAACTATAAGATGTTAT
CAGTATTTATTATCATTTAGAATAAATTTTGTGTCGCCCTTAATTGTGAGCGGATAACAATTACGAGCTT
CATGCACAGTGGCGTTGACTCAATATTGGCCATTAGCCATATTATTCATTGGTTATATAGCATAAATCAA
TATTGGCTATTGGCCATTGCATACGTTGTATCTATATCATAATATGTACATTTATATTGGCTCATGTCCA
ATATGACCGCCATGTTGGCATTGATTATTGACTAGTTATTAATAGTAATCAATTACGGGGTCATTAGTTC
ATAGCCCATATATGGAGTTCCGCGTTACATAACTTACGGTAAATGGCCCGCCTGGCTGACCGCCCAACGA
CCCCCGCCCATTGACGTCAATAATGACGTATGTTCCCATAGTAACGCCAATAGGGACTTTCCATTGACGT
CAATGGGTGGAGTATTTACGGTAAACTGCCCACTTGGCAGTACATCAAGTGTATCATATGCCAAGTACGC
CCCCTATTGACGTCAATGACGGTAAATGGCCCGCCTGGCATTATGCCCAGTACATGACCTTATGGGACTT
TCCTACTTGGCAGTACATCTACGTATTAGTCATCGCTATTACCATGGTGATGCGGTTTTGGCAGTACATC
AATGGGCGTGGATAGCGGTTTGACTCACGGGGATTTCCAAGTCTCCACCCCATTGACGTCAATGGGAGTT
TGTTTTGGCACCAAAATCAACGGGACTTTCCAAAATGTCGTAACAACTCCGCCCCATTGACGCAAATGGG
CGGTAGGCGTGTACGGTGGGAGGTCTATATAAGCAGAGCTCGTTTAGTGAACCGTCAGATCGCCTGGAGA
CGCCATCCACGCTGTTTTGACCTCCATAGAAGACACCGGGACCGATCCAGCCTCCGCGGCCGGGAACGGT
GCATTGGAACGCGGATTCCCCGTGCCAAGAGTGACGTAAGTACCGCCTATAGAGTCTATAGGCCCACCCC
CTTGGCTTCGTTAGAACGCGGCTACAATTAATACATAACCTTATGTATCATACACATACGATTTAGGTGA
CACTATAGAATAACATCCACTTTGCCTTTCTCTCCACAGGTGTCCACTCCCAGGTCCAACTGCACCTCGG
TTCTATCGAAAACGCGCCTGCTAGCGCCACCATGAAGACCATCATTGCCCTGAGCTACATCTTCTGCCTG
GTGTTCGCTGCGGCCGCCACAACCACAACCGATCCTATGCTGGAAAAGGACGCCGCTGGCGGCGATTTTC
CTGCTAATCTGGTTCTGCAGCTGATGCCCCTGAAAACCTTTCCTGCCGCCATCAGAGGCGTGATCCAGAG
CGAGCTGAACTACAGCGTGATCCTGCAGTGGGTCGTGACAATGGACCCTGAGCCTGTGCTGAGCTGGACC
TTTAGCGGAGTGCCTTGTGGCATGGGCGAGAAGCTGTTCATCAGAAGGCTGTCTTGCGAGCAGCTGGGCA
CCTACATGTGTATCGCCACCAACAGCAAGAAACAGCTGGTGTCCGAGCCTGTGACCATCAGCCTGCCTAA
GCCTATCATGCAGCCTACCGAGGCCGAGCCTATGGAACCTGATCCTACACTGTCTCTGAGCGGCGGCTCT
GGCGCGCCGGAAGATCAAGTTGATCCAAGATTGATTGATGGCAAGGGCGGATCTCTGGAGGTGCTGTTCC
AGGGACCAGGCGGAAGCGGCAATCCCGGCGGCGATCTGGCCCCCCAGATGCTGCGCGAGCTGCAGGAGAC
CAATGCCGCCCTGCAGGACGTGCGCGAGCTGCTGCGCCACCGCGTGAAGGAGATCACCTTCCTGAAGAAC
ACCGTGATGGAGTGCGACGCCTGCGGTATGCAGCCCTCTAGAGGCTCCGGCTCCATCATCCCAGTTGAGG
AGGAGAACCCGGACTTCTGGAACCGCGAGGCAGCCGAGGCCCTGGGTGCCGCCAAGAAGCTGCAGCCTGC
ACAGACAGCCGCCAAGAACCTCATCATCTTCCTGGGCGATGGGATGGGGGTGTCTACGGTGACAGCTGCC
AGGATCCTAAAAGGGCAGAAGAAGGACAAACTGGGGCCTGAGATACCCCTGGCCATGGACCGCTTCCCAT
ATGTGGCTCTGTCCAAGACATACAATGTAGACAAACATGTGCCAGACAGTGGAGCCACAGCCACGGCCTA
CCTGTGCGGGGTCAAGGGCAACTTCCAGACCATTGGCTTGAGTGCAGCCGCCCGCTTTAACCAGTGCAAC
ACGACACGCGGCAACGAGGTCATCTCCGTGATGAATCGGGCCAAGAAAGCAGGGAAGTCAGTGGGAGTGG
TAACCACCACACGAGTGCAGCACGCCTCGCCAGCCGGCACCTACGCCCACACGGTGAACCGCAACTGGTA
CTCGGACGCCGACGTGCCTGCCTCGGCCCGCCAGGAGGGGTGCCAGGACATCGCTACGCAGCTCATCTCC
AACATGGACATTGACGTGATCCTAGGTGGAGGCCGAAAGTACATGTTTCGCATGGGAACCCCAGACCCTG
AGTACCCAGATGACTACAGCCAAGGTGGGACCAGGCTGGACGGGAAGAATCTGGTGCAGGAATGGCTGGC
GAAGCGCCAGGGTGCCCGGTATGTGTGGAACCGCACTGAGCTCATGCAGGCTTCCCTGGACCCGTCTGTG
ACCCATCTCATGGGTCTCTTTGAGCCTGGAGACATGAAATACGAGATCCACCGAGACTCCACACTGGACC
CCTCCCTGATGGAGATGACAGAGGCTGCCCTGCGCCTGCTGAGCAGGAACCCCCGCGGCTTCTTCCTCTT
CGTGGAGGGTGGTCGCATCGACCATGGTCATCATGAAAGCAGGGCTTACCGGGCACTGACTGAGACGATC
ATGTTCGACGACGCCATTGAGAGGGCGGGCCAGCTCACCAGCGAGGAGGACACGCTGAGCCTCGTCACTG
CCGACCACTCCCACGTCTTCTCCTTCGGAGGCTACCCCCTGCGAGGGAGCTCCATCTTCGGGCTGGCCCC
TGGCAAGGCCCGGGACAGGAAGGCCTACACGGTCCTCCTATACGGAAACGGTCCAGGCTATGTGCTCAAG
GACGGCGCCCGGCCGGATGTTACCGAGAGCGAGAGCGGGAGCCCCGAGTATCGGCAGCAGTCAGCAGTGC
CCCTGGACGAAGAGACCCACGCAGGCGAGGACGTGGCGGTGTTCGCGCGCGGCCCGCAGGCGCACCTGGT
TCACGGCGTGCAGGAGCAGACCTTCATAGCGCACGTCATGGCCTTCGCCGCCTGCCTGGAGCCCTACACC
GCCTGCGACCTGGCGCCCCCCGCCGGCACCACCGACGCCGCGCACCCGGGTGGCGGAGGACTGAACGACA
TCTTCGAGGCTCAGAAAATCGAATGGCACGAACATCACCATCACCATCACCATCACCATTAAGGCCGGCC
TGTAGTCACTGGCACAACGCGTTACCCGGTAAGCCAATCGGGTATACACGGTCGTCATACTGCAGACAGG
GTTCTTCTACTTTGCAAGATAGTCTTGAGTAGTAAAATAAATAGATAGAGAAAATCAGCCTCGACTGTGC
CTTCTAGTTGCCAGCCATCTGTTGTTTGCCCCTCCCCCGTGCCTTCCTTGACCCTGGAAGGTGCCACTCC
CACTGTCCTTTCCTAATAAAATGAGGAAATTGCATCACAACACTCAACCCTATCTCGGTCTATTCTTTTG
ATTTATAAGGGATTTTGCCGATTTCGGCCTATTGGTTAAAAAATGAGCTGATTTAACAAAAATTTAACGC
GAATTAATTCTGTGGAATGTGTGTCAGTTAGGGTGTGGAAAGTCCCCAGGCTCCCCAGCAGGCAGAAGTA
TGCAAAGCATGCATCTCAATTAGTCAGCAACCAGGTGTGGAAAGTCCCCAGGCTCCCCAGCAGGCAGAAG
TATGCAAAGCATGCATCTCAATTAGTCAGCAACCATAGTCCCGCCCCTAACTCCGCCCATCCCGCCCCTA
ACTCCGCCCAGTTCCGCCCATTCTCCGCCCCATGGCTGACTAATTTTTTTTATTTATGCAGAGGCCGAGG
CCGCCTCTGCCTCTGAGCTATTCCAGAAGTAGTGAGGAGGCTTTTTTGGAGGCCTAGGCTTTTGCAAAAA
GCTCCCGGGAGCTTGTATATCCATTTTCGGATCTGATCAGCACGTGTTGACAATTAATCATCGGCATAGT
ATATCGGCATAGTATAATACGACAAGGTGAGGAACTAAACCATGACCGAGTACAAGCCCACGGTGCGCCT
CGCCACCCGCGACGACGTCCCCAGGGCCGTACGCACCCTCGCCGCCGCGTTCGCCGACTACCCCGCCACG
CGCCACACCGTCGATCCGGACCGCCACATCGAGCGGGTCACCGAGCTGCAAGAACTCTTCCTCACGCGCG
TCGGGCTCGACATCGGCAAGGTGTGGGTCGCGGACGACGGCGCCGCGGTGGCGGTCTGGACCACGCCGGA
GAGCGTCGAAGCGGGGGCGGTGTTCGCCGAGATCGGCCCGCGCATGGCCGAGTTGAGCGGTTCCCGGCTG
GCCGCGCAGCAACAGATGGAAGGCCTCCTGGCGCCGCACCGGCCCAAGGAGCCCGCGTGGTTCCTGGCCA
CCGTCGGCGTCTCGCCCGACCACCAGGGCAAGGGTCTGGGCAGCGCCGTCGTGCTCCCCGGAGTGGAGGC
GGCCGAGCGCGCCGGGGTGCCCGCCTTCCTGGAGACATCCGCGCCCCGCAACCTCCCCTTCTACGAGCGG
CTCGGCTTCACCGTCACCGCCGACGTCGAGGTGCCCGAAGGACCGCGCACCTGGTGCATGACCCGCAAGC
CCGGTGCCTGACACGTGCTACGAGATTTCGATTCCACCGCCGCCTTCTATGAAAGGTTGGGCTTCGGAAT
CGTTTTCCGGGACGCCGGCTGGATGATCCTCCAGCGCGGGGATCTCATGCTGGAGTTCTTCGCCCACCCC
AACTTGTTTATTGCAGCTTATAATGGTTACAAATAAAGCAATAGCATCACAAATTTCACAAATAAAGCAT
TTTTTTCACTGCATTCTAGTTGTGGTTTGTCCAAACTCATCAATGTATCTTATCATGTCTGTATACCGTC
GACCTCTAGCTAGAGCTTGGCGTAATCATGGTCATTACCAATGCTTAATCAGTGAGGCACCTATCTCAGC
GATCTGTCTATTTCGTTCATCCATAGTTGCCTGACTCCCCGTCGTGTAGATAACTACGATACGGGAGGGC
TTACCATCTGGCCCCAGCGCTGCGATGATACCGCGAGAACCACGCTCACCGGCTCCGGATTTATCAGCAA
TAAACCAGCCAGCCGGAAGGGCCGAGCGCAGAAGTGGTCCTGCAACTTTATCCGCCTCCATCCAGTCTAT
TAATTGTTGCCGGGAAGCTAGAGTAAGTAGTTCGCCAGTTAATAGTTTGCGCAACGTTGTTGCCATCGCT
ACAGGCATCGTGGTGTCACGCTCGTCGTTTGGTATGGCTTCATTCAGCTCCGGTTCCCAACGATCAAGGC
GAGTTACATGATCCCCCATGTTGTGCAAAAAAGCGGTTAGCTCCTTCGGTCCTCCGATCGTTGTCAGAAG
TAAGTTGGCCGCAGTGTTATCACTCATGGTTATGGCAGCACTGCATAATTCTCTTACTGTCATGCCATCC
GTAAGATGCTTTTCTGTGACTGGTGAGTACTCAACCAAGTCATTCTGAGAATAGTGTATGCGGCGACCGA
GTTGCTCTTGCCCGGCGTCAATACGGGATAATACCGCGCCACATAGCAGAACTTTAAAAGTGCTCATCAT
TGGAAAACGTTCTTCGGGGCGAAAACTCTCAAGGATCTTACCGCTGTTGAGATCCAGTTCGATGTAACCC
ACTCGTGCACCCAACTGATCTTCAGCATCTTTTACTTTCACCAGCGTTTCTGGGTGAGCAAAAACAGGAA
GGCAAAATGCCGCAAAAAAGGGAATAAGGGCGACACGGAAATGTTGAATACTCATATTCTTCCTT
