>Addgene plasmid #157088 | pD649-HAsp-IGSF23-COMP5AP-AviTag-9xHis | depositor partial sequence | sequence record 303286 | insert (extracellular domain)
ACAACCACAACCGATCCTATGCTGGAAAAGGACGCCGCTGGCGGCGATTTTCCTGCTAATCTGGTTCTGC
AGCTGATGCCCCTGAAAACCTTTCCTGCCGCCATCAGAGGCGTGATCCAGAGCGAGCTGAACTACAGCGT
GATCCTGCAGTGGGTCGTGACAATGGACCCTGAGCCTGTGCTGAGCTGGACCTTTAGCGGAGTGCCTTGT
GGCATGGGCGAGAAGCTGTTCATCAGAAGGCTGTCTTGCGAGCAGCTGGGCACCTACATGTGTATCGCCA
CCAACAGCAAGAAACAGCTGGTGTCCGAGCCTGTGACCATCAGCCTGCCTAAGCCTATCATGCAGCCTAC
CGAGGCCGAGCCTATGGAACCTGATCCTACACTGTCTCTGAGCGGCGGCTCT
